Addgene plasmid #49643: pT7CFE1-TelR15-mTagBFP2
Purpose: TALEBlue-Telomere for In Vitro Translation
Depositing lab: Thoru Pederson. Depositing organization: University of Massachusetts, Worcester. Publication: Visualization of repetitive DNA sequences in human chromosomes with transcription activator-like effectors. Ma H, Reyes-Gutierrez P, Pederson T. Proc Natl Acad Sci U S A. 2013 Dec 9. 10.1073/pnas.1319097110 PubMed 24324157.
Backbone
  Vector backbone: pT7CFE1
  Backbone manufacturer: Pierce
  Backbone size w/o insert (bp): 3600
  Total vector size (bp): 6300
  Vector type: In vitro Translation
Growth in bacteria
  Bacterial resistance: Ampicillin, 100 μg/mL
  Growth temperature: 37°C
  Growth strain: Stbl3
  Copy number: High Copy
Gene/Insert
  Gene/Insert name: TelR15
  Species: Synthetic
  Insert size (bp): 2000
  Promoter: T7
  Tag / fusion protein: mTagBFP2 (C terminal on insert)
  Cloning method: Restriction Enzyme; 5′ cloning site BamHI (unknown if destroyed); 3′ cloning site SbfI (unknown if destroyed)
  Sequencing primers: 5′ T7 promoter; 3′ T7 Terminator
Terms and licenses: Academic/Nonprofit Terms; Industry Terms: Not Available to Industry
How to cite: pT7CFE1-TelR15-mTagBFP2 was a gift from Thoru Pederson (Addgene plasmid # 49643 ; http://n2t.net/addgene:49643 ; RRID:Addgene_49643)
