[The description below was written by a language model from this plasmid's Addgene catalogue record and pLannotate feature annotations shown in this document.]
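Description:
pT7CFE1-TelR15-mTagBFP2 is a 6.3 kb plasmid built on the commercial pT7CFE1 backbone, a vector designed for cell-free (in vitro) protein synthesis rather than expression in living cells. It is propagated in E. coli as a high-copy plasmid through a ColE1/pUC-type origin and selected with ampicillin via the β-lactamase gene. An f1 phage origin is also present, along with short remnants of rop, bom and lacZα that appear to be non-functional backbone leftovers.

The expression cassette begins with a T7 promoter followed by the EMCV internal ribosome entry site, which allows cap-independent translation of T7 transcripts in eukaryotic cell-free extracts. Downstream lies the synthetic TelR15 insert, a designer transcription activator-like effector (TALE) directed at telomeric repeat DNA. The annotation software recognises its flanking regions as fragments homologous to the Xanthomonas TAL effectors AvrXa10 and PthXo1, which fits the N- and C-terminal TALE scaffold. The unannotated stretch between them presumably holds the custom repeat array that determines DNA sequence specificity. The TALE is fused at its C terminus to the monomeric blue fluorescent protein mTagBFP2, followed by a partial polyhistidine tag from the backbone that could serve for affinity purification, and the unit ends at a T7 terminator.

The depositor describes the construct as "TALEBlue-Telomere" for in vitro translation. It yields a fluorescent, sequence-specific DNA-binding protein, and the associated work concerns using such TALEs to visualise repetitive sequences in human chromosomes.
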