Features (pLannotate 1.2.2; 14 found; start..end, strand, type, name):
      1..19      +  promoter       T7 promoter: promoter for bacteriophage T7 RNA polymerase
     70..531     +  misc_feature   IRES: internal ribosome entry site (IRES) of the encephalomyocarditis virus (EMCV)
    572..1090    +  CDS            avrXa10 (fragment): AVX10_XANOO - Experimental evidence at protein level: Swiss-Prot protein existence level 1. Avirulence protein. Induces the hypersensitive response (HR)in rice plants carrying the resistance gene Xa10. Activity depends on the presence of the core repeat domains; replacement with repeat domains from other proteins (AvrBs3 of X.euvesicatoria (AC P14727) or AvrXa7 of this organism) does not elicit the HR. Probably acts as a transcription factor in its host plant (rice) to induce plant resistance or disease. From Xanthomonas oryzae pv. oryzae.
   2375..2563    +  CDS            pthXo1 (fragment): PTHX1_XANOP - Also known as tal2b. Experimental evidence at protein level: Swiss-Prot protein existence level 1. Avirulence protein. Acts as a transcription factor in rice, inducing expression of a number of host genes including SWEET11 (Os8N3, XA13, AC Q6YZF3) in susceptible plants with the Xa13 allele. Plants with the xa13 allele, which has an altered promoter, are resistant to bacterial blight caused by this bacterial strain and do not induce SWEET11. The xa13 allele elicits an atypical hypersensitive response (HR). PthXo1 binds SWEET11 promoter DNA in a sequence-specific manner. From Xanth
   2582..3292    +  CDS            mTagBFP2: mTagBFP2 is a basic (constitutively fluorescent) blue fluorescent protein published in 2011, derived from Entacmaea quadricolor. It is reported to be a very rapidly-maturing monomer with very low acid sensitivity.
   3317..3334    +  CDS            9xHis (fragment): 9xHis affinity tag
   3406..3453    +  terminator     T7 terminator: transcription terminator for bacteriophage T7 RNA polymerase
   3653..4241    -  rep_origin     ori: high-copy-number ColE1/pMB1/pBR322/pUC origin of replication
   4412..5272    -  CDS            AmpR: β-lactamase; bla; confers resistance to ampicillin, carbenicillin, and related antibiotics
   5273..5377    -  promoter       AmpR promoter: bla
   5472..5507    +  CDS            rop (fragment): Rop protein, which maintains plasmids at low copy number; rop
   5609..5710    +  misc_feature   bom (fragment): basis of mobility region from pBR322
   5711..6166    -  rep_origin     f1 ori (sequence partly withheld): f1 bacteriophage origin of replication; arrow indicates direction of (+) strand synthesis
   6174..6331    -  CDS            lacZα (fragment): LacZα fragment of β-galactosidase; lacZ fragment
>Addgene plasmid #49643 | pT7CFE1-TelR15-mTagBFP2 | depositor full sequence | sequence record 74782 | pT7CFE1-TelR15-mTagBFP2 sequence 6333 bps
TAATACGACTCACTATAGGGCGAATTAATTCCGGTTATTTTCCACCATATTGCCGTCTTTTGGCAATGTG
AGGGCCCGGAAACCTGGCCCTGTCTTCTTGACGAGCATTCCTAGGGGTCTTTCCCCTCTCGCCAAAGGAA
TGCAAGGTCTGTTGAATGTCGTGAAGGAAGCAGTTCCTCTGGAAGCTTCTTGAAGACAAACAACGTCTGT
AGCGACCCTTTGCAGGCAGCGGAACCCCCCACCTGGCGACAGGTGCCTCTGCGGCCAAAAGCCACGTGTA
TAAGATACACCTGCAAAGGCGGCACAACCCCAGTGCCACGTTGTGAGTTGGATAGTTGTGGAAAGAGTCA
AATGGCTCACCTCAAGCGTATTCAACAAGGGGCTGAAGGATGCCCAGAAGGTACCCCATTGTATGGGATC
TGATCTGGGGCCTCGGTGCACATGCTTTACATGTGTTTAGTCGAGGTTAAAAAACGTCTAGGCCCCCCGA
ACCACGGGGACGTGGTTTTCCTTTGAAAAACACGATGATAATATGGCCACCACCCATATGGGATCCGGTA
TCCACGGAGTCCCAGCAGCCGTAGATTTGAGAACTTTGGGATATTCACAGCAGCAGCAGGAAAAGATCAA
GCCCAAAGTGAGGTCGACAGTCGCGCAGCATCACGAAGCGCTGGTGGGTCATGGGTTTACACATGCCCAC
ATCGTAGCCTTGTCGCAGCACCCTGCAGCCCTTGGCACGGTCGCCGTCAAGTACCAGGACATGATTGCGG
CGTTGCCGGAAGCCACACATGAGGCGATCGTCGGTGTGGGGAAACAGTGGAGCGGAGCCCGAGCGCTTGA
GGCCCTGTTGACGGTCGCGGGAGAGCTGAGAGGGCCTCCCCTTCAGCTGGACACGGGCCAGTTGCTGAAG
ATCGCGAAGCGGGGAGGAGTCACGGCGGTCGAGGCGGTGCACGCGTGGCGCAATGCGCTCACGGGAGCAC
CCCTCAACCTGACCCCAGAGCAGGTCGTGGCAATTGCGAGCAACATCGGGGGAAAGCAGGCACTCGAAAC
CGTCCAGAGGTTGCTGCCTGTGCTGTGCCAAGCGCACGGACTTACGCCAGAGCAGGTCGTGGCAATTGCG
AGCAACATCGGGGGAAAGCAGGCACTCGAAACCGTCCAGAGGTTGCTGCCTGTGCTGTGCCAAGCGCACG
GACTAACCCCAGAGCAGGTCGTGGCAATTGCGAGCCATGACGGGGGAAAGCAGGCACTCGAAACCGTCCA
GAGGTTGCTGCCTGTGCTGTGCCAAGCGCACGGGTTGACCCCAGAGCAGGTCGTGGCAATTGCGAGCCAT
GACGGGGGAAAGCAGGCACTCGAAACCGTCCAGAGGTTGCTGCCTGTGCTGTGCCAAGCGCACGGCCTGA
CCCCAGAGCAGGTCGTGGCAATTGCGAGCCATGACGGGGGAAAGCAGGCACTCGAAACCGTCCAGAGGTT
GCTGCCTGTGCTGTGCCAAGCGCACGGACTGACACCAGAGCAGGTCGTGGCAATTGCGAGCAACGGAGGG
GGAAAGCAGGCACTCGAAACCGTCCAGAGGTTGCTGCCTGTGCTGTGCCAAGCGCACGGACTTACACCCG
AACAAGTCGTGGCAATTGCGAGCAACATCGGGGGAAAGCAGGCACTCGAAACCGTCCAGAGGTTGCTGCC
TGTGCTGTGCCAAGCGCACGGACTTACGCCAGAGCAGGTCGTGGCAATTGCGAGCAACATCGGGGGAAAG
CAGGCACTCGAAACCGTCCAGAGGTTGCTGCCTGTGCTGTGCCAAGCGCACGGACTAACCCCAGAGCAGG
TCGTGGCAATTGCGAGCCATGACGGGGGAAAGCAGGCACTCGAAACCGTCCAGAGGTTGCTGCCTGTGCT
GTGCCAAGCGCACGGGTTGACCCCAGAGCAGGTCGTGGCAATTGCGAGCCATGACGGGGGAAAGCAGGCA
CTCGAAACCGTCCAGAGGTTGCTGCCTGTGCTGTGCCAAGCGCACGGCCTGACCCCAGAGCAGGTCGTGG
CAATTGCGAGCCATGACGGGGGAAAGCAGGCACTCGAAACCGTCCAGAGGTTGCTGCCTGTGCTGTGCCA
AGCGCACGGACTGACACCAGAGCAGGTCGTGGCAATTGCGAGCAACGGAGGGGGAAAGCAGGCACTCGAA
ACCGTCCAGAGGTTGCTGCCTGTGCTGTGCCAAGCGCACGGCCTCACCCCAGAGCAGGTCGTGGCAATTG
CGAGCAACATCGGGGGAAAGCAGGCACTCGAAACCGTCCAGAGGTTGCTGCCTGTGCTGTGCCAAGCGCA
CGGACTCACGCCTGAGCAGGTAGTGGCTATTGCATCCAACATCGGGGGCAGACCCGCACTGGAGTCAATC
GTGGCCCAGCTTTCGAGGCCGGACCCCGCGCTGGCCGCACTCACTAATGATCATCTTGTAGCGCTGGCCT
GCCTCGGCGGACGACCCGCCTTGGATGCGGTGAAGAAGGGGCTCCCGCACGCGCCTGCATTGATTAAGCG
GACCAACAGAAGGATTCCCGAGAGGACATCACATCGAGTGGCAGGCCTGCAGGGAAGTGGAATGGTGTCT
AAGGGCGAAGAGCTGATTAAGGAGAACATGCACATGAAGCTGTACATGGAGGGCACCGTGGACAACCATC
ACTTCAAGTGCACATCCGAGGGCGAAGGCAAGCCCTACGAGGGCACCCAGACCATGAGAATCAAGGTGGT
CGAGGGCGGCCCTCTCCCCTTCGCCTTCGACATCCTGGCTACTAGCTTCCTCTACGGCAGCAAGACCTTC
ATCAACCACACCCAGGGCATCCCCGACTTCTTCAAGCAGTCCTTCCCTGAGGGCTTCACATGGGAGAGAG
TCACCACATACGAAGACGGGGGCGTGCTGACCGCTACCCAGGACACCAGCCTCCAGGACGGCTGCCTCAT
CTACAACGTCAAGATCAGAGGGGTGAACTTCACATCCAACGGCCCTGTGATGCAGAAGAAAACACTCGGC
TGGGAGGCCTTCACCGAGACGCTGTACCCCGCTGACGGCGGCCTGGAAGGCAGAAACGACATGGCCCTGA
AGCTCGTGGGCGGGAGCCATCTGATCGCAAACGCCAAGACCACATATAGATCCAAGAAACCCGCTAAGAA
CCTCAAGATGCCTGGCGTCTACTATGTGGACTACAGACTGGAAAGAATCAAGGAGGCCAACAACGAGACC
TACGTCGAGCAGCACGAGGTGGCAGTGGCCAGATACTGCGACCTCCCTAGCAAACTGGGGCACAAGCTTA
ATTAGTCTAGAGCGGCCGCACTCGAGCACCACCACCACCACCACTGAGATCTGACTGAAAAAAAAAAAAA
AAAAAAAAAAAAAAAAAGTTTAAACACTAGTCCGCTGAGCAATAACTAGCATAACCCCTTGGGGCCTCTA
AACGGGTCTTGAGGGGTTTTTTGCTGAAAGGAGGAACTATATCCGGGCTTCCTCGCTCACTGACTCGCTG
CGCTCGGTCGTTCGGCTGCGGCGAGCGGTATCAGCTCACTCAAAGGCGGTAATACGGTTATCCACAGAAT
CAGGGGATAACGCAGGAAAGAACATGTGAGCAAAAGGCCAGCAAAAGGCCAGGAACCGTAAAAAGGCCGC
GTTGCTGGCGTTTTTCCATAGGCTCCGCCCCCCTGACGAGCATCACAAAAATCGACGCTCAAGTCAGAGG
TGGCGAAACCCGACAGGACTATAAAGATACCAGGCGTTTCCCCCTGGAAGCTCCCTCGTGCGCTCTCCTG
TTCCGACCCTGCCGCTTACCGGATACCTGTCCGCCTTTCTCCCTTCGGGAAGCGTGGCGCTTTCTCATAG
CTCACGCTGTAGGTATCTCAGTTCGGTGTAGGTCGTTCGCTCCAAGCTGGGCTGTGTGCACGAACCCCCC
GTTCAGCCCGACCGCTGCGCCTTATCCGGTAACTATCGTCTTGAGTCCAACCCGGTAAGACACGACTTAT
CGCCACTGGCAGCAGCCACTGGTAACAGGATTAGCAGAGCGAGGTATGTAGGCGGTGCTACAGAGTTCTT
GAAGTGGTGGCCTAACTACGGCTACACTAGAAGGACAGTATTTGGTATCTGCGCTCTGCTGAAGCCAGTT
ACCTTCGGAAAAAGAGTTGGTAGCTCTTGATCCGGCAAACAAACCACCGCTGGTAGCGGTGGTTTTTTTG
TTTGCAAGCAGCAGATTACGCGCAGAAAAAAAGGATCTCAAGAAGATCCTTTGATCTTTTCTACGGGGTC
TGACGCTCAGTGGAACGAAAACTCACGTTAAGGGATTTTGGTCATGAGATTATCAAAAAGGATCTTCACC
TAGATCCTTTTAAATTAAAAATGAAGTTTTAAATCAATCTAAAGTATATATGAGTAAACTTGGTCTGACA
GTTACCAATGCTTAATCAGTGAGGCACCTATCTCAGCGATCTGTCTATTTCGTTCATCCATAGTTGCCTG
ACTCCCCGTCGTGTAGATAACTACGATACGGGAGGGCTTACCATCTGGCCCCAGTGCTGCAATGATACCG
CGAGACCCACGCTCACCGGCTCCAGATTTATCAGCAATAAACCAGCCAGCCGGAAGGGCCGAGCGCAGAA
GTGGTCCTGCAACTTTATCCGCCTCCATCCAGTCTATTAATTGTTGCCGGGAAGCTAGAGTAAGTAGTTC
GCCAGTTAATAGTTTGCGCAACGTTGTTGCCATTGCTACAGGCATCGTGGTGTCACGCTCGTCGTTTGGT
ATGGCTTCATTCAGCTCCGGTTCCCAACGATCAAGGCGAGTTACATGATCCCCCATGTTGTGCAAAAAAG
CGGTTAGCTCCTTCGGTCCTCCGATCGTTGTCAGAAGTAAGTTGGCCGCAGTGTTATCACTCATGGTTAT
GGCAGCACTGCATAATTCTCTTACTGTCATGCCATCCGTAAGATGCTTTTCTGTGACTGGTGAGTACTCA
ACCAAGTCATTCTGAGAATAGTGTATGCGGCGACCGAGTTGCTCTTGCCCGGCGTCAATACGGGATAATA
CCGCGCCACATAGCAGAACTTTAAAAGTGCTCATCATTGGAAAACGTTCTTCGGGGCGAAAACTCTCAAG
GATCTTACCGCTGTTGAGATCCAGTTCGATGTAACCCACTCGTGCACCCAACTGATCTTCAGCATCTTTT
ACTTTCACCAGCGTTTCTGGGTGAGCAAAAACAGGAAGGCAAAATGCCGCAAAAAAGGGAATAAGGGCGA
CACGGAAATGTTGAATACTCATACTCTTCCTTTTTCAATATTATTGAAGCATTTATCAGGGTTATTGTCT
CATGAGCGGATACATATTTGAATGTATTTAGAAAAATAAACAAATAGGGGTTCCGCGCACATTTCCCCGA
AAAGTGCCACCTGACGTCTAAGAAACCATTATTATCATGACATTAACCTATAAAAATAGGCGTATCACGA
GGCCCTTTCGTCTCGCGCGTTTCGGTGATGACGGTGAAAACCTCTGACACATGCAGCTCCCGGAGACGGT
CACAGCTTGTCTGTAAGCGGATGCCGGGAGCAGACAAGCCCGTCAGGGCGCGTCAGCGGGTGTTGGCGGG
TGTCGGGGCTGGCTTAACTATGCGGCATCAGAGCAGATTGTACTGAGAGTGCACCATATATGCGGTGTGA
AATACCGCACAGATGCGTAAGGAGAAAATACCGCATCAGGAAATTGTAAACGTTAATATTTTGTTAAAAT
TCGCGTTAAATTTTTGTTAAATCAGCTCATTTTTTAACCAATAGGCCGAAATCGGCAAAATCCCTTATAA
ATCAAAAGAATAGACCGAGATAGGGT
[37 nt withheld, positions 5837-5873]
AAAGAACGTGGACTCCAACGTCAAAGG
[49 nt withheld, positions 5901-5949]
T
[91 nt withheld, positions 5951-6041]
G
[124 nt withheld, positions 6043-6166]
CGCGCCATTCGCCATTCAGGCTGCGCAACTGTTGGGAAGGGCGATCGGTGCGGGCCTCTTCGCTATTACG
CCAGCTGGCGAAAGGGGGATGTGCTGCAAGGCGATTAAGTTGGGTAACGCCAGGGTTTTCCCAGTCACGA
CGTTGTAAAACGACGGCCAGTGAATTG
