>Addgene plasmid #49643 | pT7CFE1-TelR15-mTagBFP2 | addgene partial sequence | sequence record 77156 | T7term 5'-GCTAGTTATTGCTCAGCGG-3'
TGGTGGTGGTGGTGGTGCTCGAGTGCGGCCGCTCTAGACTAATTAAGCTTGTGCCCCAGTTTGCTAGGGA
GGTCGCAGTATCTGGCCACTGCCACCTCGTGCTGCTCGACGTAGGTCTCGTTGTTGGCCTCCTTGATTCT
TTCCAGTCTGTAGTCCACATAGTAGATGCCAGGCATCTTGAGGTTCTTAGCGGGTTTCTTGGATCTATAT
GTGGTCTTGGCGTTTGCGATCAGATGGCTCCCGCCCACGAGCTTCAGGGCCATGTCGTTTCTGCCTTCCA
GGCCGCCGTCAGCGGGGTACAGCGTCTCGGTGAAGGCCTCCCAGCCGAGTGTTTTCTTCTGCATCACAGG
GCCGTTGGATGTGAAGTTCACCCCTCTGATCTTGACGTTGTAGATGAGGCAGCCGTCCTGGAGGCTGGTG
TCCTGGGTAGCGGTCAGCACGCCCCCGTCTTCGTATGTGGTGACTCTCTCCCATGTGAAGCCCTCAGGGA
AGGACTGCTTGAAGAAGTCGGGGATGCCCTGGGTGTGGTTGATGAAGGTCTTGCTGCCGTAGAGGAAGCT
AGTAGCCA
