>Addgene plasmid #49643 | pT7CFE1-TelR15-mTagBFP2 | addgene partial sequence | sequence record 77157 | zTALE-F 5'-CTCCCCTTCAGCTGGACAC-3'
CGGCGGTCGAGGCGGTGCACGCGTGGCGCAATGCGCTCACGGGAGCACCCCTCAACCTGACCCCAGAGCA
GGTCGTGGCAATTGCGAGCAACATCGGGGGAAAGCAGGCACTCGAAACCGTCCAGAGGTTGCTGCCTGTG
CTGTGCCAAGCGCACGGACTTACGCCAGAGCAGGTCGTGGCAATTGCGAGCAACATCGGGGGAAAGCAGG
CACTCGAAACCGTCCAGAGGTTGCTGCCTGTGCTGTGCCAAGCGCACGGACTAACCCCAGAGCAGGTCGT
GGCAATTGCGAGCCATGACGGGGGAAAGCAGGCACTCGAAACCGTCCAGAGGTTGCTGCCTGTGCTGTGC
CAAGCGCAC
