>Addgene plasmid #49643 | pT7CFE1-TelR15-mTagBFP2 | addgene partial sequence | sequence record 77158 | zTALE-R 5'-CTTCTTCACCGCATCCAAG-3'
AGTGAGTGCGGCCAGCGCGGGGTCCGGCCTCGAAAGCTGGGCCACGATTGACTCCAGTGCGGGTCTGCCC
CCGATGTTGGATGCAATAGCCACTACCTGCTCAGGCGTGAGTCCGTGCGCTTGGCACAGCACAGGCAGCA
ACCTCTGGACGGTTTCGAGTGCCTGCTTTCCCCCGATGTTGCTCGCAATTGCCACGACCTGCTCTGGGGT
GAGGCCGTGCGCTTGGCACAGCACAGGCAGCAACCTCTGGACGGTTTCGAGTGCCTGCTTTCCCCCTCCG
TTGCTCGCAATTGCCACGACCTGCTCTGGTGTCAGTCCGTGCGCTTGGCACAGCACAGGCAGCAACCTCT
GGACGGTTTCGAGTGCCTGCTTTCCCCCGTCATGGCTCGCAATTGCCACGACCTGCTCTGGGGTCAGGCC
GTGCGCTTGGCACAGCACAGGCAGCAACCTCTGGACGGTTTCGAGTGCCTGCTTTCCCCCGTCATGGCTC
GCAATTGCCACGACCTGCTCTGGGGTCAACCCGTGCGCTTGGCACAGCACAGGCAGCAACCTCTGGACGG
TTTCGAGTGCCTGCTTTCCCCCGTCATGGCTCGCAATTGCCACGACCTGCTCTGGGGT
