>Addgene plasmid #49643 | pT7CFE1-TelR15-mTagBFP2 | addgene partial sequence | sequence record 77159 | M13_pUC_fwd
CATATTGCCGTCTTTTGGCAATGTGAGGGCCCGGAAACCTGGCCCTGTCTTCTTGACGAGCATTCCTAGG
GGTCTTTCCCCTCTCGCCAAAGGAATGCAAGGTCTGTTGAATGTCGTGAAGGAAGCAGTTCCTCTGGAAG
CTTCTTGAAGACAAACAACGTCTGTAGCGACCCTTTGCAGGCAGCGGAACCCCCCACCTGGCGACAGGTG
CCTCTGCGGCCAAAAGCCACGTGTATAAGATACACCTGCAAAGGCGGCACAACCCCAGTGCCACGTTGTG
AGTTGGATAGTTGTGGAAAGAGTCAAATGGCTCACCTCAAGCGTATTCAACAAGGGGCTGAAGGATGCCC
AGAAGGTACCCCATTGTATGGGATCTGATCTGGGGCCTCGGTGCACATGCTTTACATGTGTTTAGTCGAG
GTTAAAAAACGTCTAGGCCCCCCGAACCACGGGGACGTGGTTTTCCTTTGAAAAACACGATGATAATATG
GCCACCACCCATATGGGATCCGGTATCCACGGAGTCCCAGCAGCCGTAGATTTGAGAACTTTGGGATATT
CACAGCAGCAGCAGGAAAAGATCAAGCCCAAAGTGAGGTCGACAGTCGCGCAGCATCACGAAGCGCTGGT
GGGTCATGGGTTTACACATGCCCACATCGTAGCCTTGTCGCAGCACCCTGCAGCCCTTGGCACGGTCGCC
GTCAAGTACCAGGACATGATTGCGGCGTTGCCGGAAGCC
